Addgene plasmid #66920: pUAST-Myc-mSesn2 (1186)
Purpose: expression of mouse Sesn2 in drosophila
Depositing lab: Michael Karin & Jun Hee Lee. Depositing organization: University of California, San Diego (UCSD). Publication: Sestrin as a feedback inhibitor of TOR that prevents age-related pathologies. Lee JH, Budanov AV, Park EJ, Birse R, Kim TE, Perkins GA, Ocorr K, Ellisman MH, Bodmer R, Bier E, Karin M. Science. 2010 Mar 5;327(5970):1223-8. doi: 10.1126/science.1182228. PubMed 20203043.
Backbone
  Vector backbone: pUAST
  Vector type: Insect Expression
Growth in bacteria
  Bacterial resistance: Ampicillin, 100 μg/mL
  Growth temperature: 37°C
  Growth strain: DH5alpha
  Copy number: Unknown
Gene/Insert
  Gene/Insert name: Sesn2
  Species: M. musculus (mouse)
  Entrez Gene: Sesn2 (a.k.a. HI95, SEST2, Ses2)
  Promoter: HS promoter
  Tag / fusion protein: Myc (N terminal on insert)
  Cloning method: Unknown
  Sequencing primers: 5′ pCasper-hs; 3′ SV40pA-R
Terms and licenses: Academic/Nonprofit Terms; Industry Terms: Not Available to Industry
How to cite: pUAST-Myc-mSesn2 (1186) was a gift from Michael Karin & Jun Hee Lee (Addgene plasmid # 66920 ; http://n2t.net/addgene:66920 ; RRID:Addgene_66920)
