[The description below was written by a language model from this plasmid's Addgene catalogue record and pLannotate feature annotations shown in this document.]
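Description:
pUAST-Myc-mSesn2 (1186) is a Drosophila transgenesis and expression plasmid built on the pUAST backbone, carrying mouse Sesn2 for expression in flies. The sequenced record is about 10.4 kb. In bacteria it is maintained through a high-copy ColE1/pUC-type origin and selected with ampicillin via the β-lactamase gene and its native promoter. Small remnants of the pBR322 rop and bom regions are also annotated.

The fly-specific portion is bounded by P element 5' and 3' ends, which allow transposase-mediated integration of the intervening DNA into the Drosophila germline. Within these ends sits the mini-white gene, an eye-colour marker used to identify transformants in a white mutant background. The expression cassette consists of five tandem Gal4-binding UAS sites placed upstream of the Drosophila hsp70 promoter, which the catalogue lists as the "HS promoter". In pUAST this promoter serves as the basal element, so transcription depends on Gal4 supplied by a driver line and can be directed to chosen tissues or stages. Downstream lies an N-terminal Myc epitope (annotated as a fragment of a 3xMyc element, consistent in length with a single copy) immediately preceding the Sesn2 coding sequence. This is followed by SV40 early-region sequences providing the small t intron and the SV40 polyadenylation signal. The T antigen and NLS fragments annotated there are non-functional parts of this 3' processing region rather than intended payload.

Sesn2 encodes a stress-inducible sestrin that negatively regulates TORC1 signalling. The construct is intended for generating transgenic flies that express the tagged mouse protein under Gal4 control, with the Myc tag allowing detection. It was deposited in connection with work on sestrin as a feedback inhibitor of TOR.
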