Features (pLannotate 1.2.2; 21 found; start..end, strand, type, name):
    293..525     -  misc_feature   P element 3' end: P element 3' end
    567..588     -  misc_feature   MCS (fragment): pUC18/19 multiple cloning site
    587..681     +  protein_bind   5X UAS: five tandem copies of the "ScaI site" 17-mer CGGAGTACTGTCCTCCG, an upstream activating sequence (UAS) that efficiently binds yeast Gal4 (Webster et al., 1988; Pfeiffer et al., 2010) GAL4
    700..938     +  promoter       hsp70 promoter: Drosophila melanogaster hsp70Bb promoter
    969..998     +  CDS            3xMyc (fragment): 3 tandem Myc epitope tags
   1002..2441    +  CDS            Sesn2: SESN2_MOUSE - Experimental evidence at protein level: Swiss-Prot protein existence level 1. Functions as an intracellular leucine sensor that negatively regulates the TORC1 signaling pathway through the GATOR complex. In absence of leucine, binds the GATOR subcomplex GATOR2 and prevents TORC1 signaling. Binding of leucine to SESN2 disrupts its interaction with GATOR2 thereby activating the TORC1 signaling pathway (PubMed:18692468, PubMed:25259925). This stress-inducible metabolic regulator also plays a role in protection against oxidative and genotoxic stresses. May negatively regulate protein
   2464..2538    +  CDS            small t antigen (fragment): SV40 (simian virus 40) small t antigen
   2540..2605    +  intron         small t intron: SV40 (simian virus 40) small t antigen intron
   2735..2755    +  CDS            SV40 NLS: nuclear localization signal of SV40 (simian virus 40) large T antigen
   2762..2896    +  CDS            LT_POVHA (fragment): Protein inferred from homology: Swiss-Prot protein existence level 3. Isoform large T antigen is a key early protein essential for both driving viral replication and inducing cellular transformation. Plays a role in viral genome replication by driving entry of quiescent cells into the cell cycle and by autoregulating the synthesis of viral early mRNA. Displays highly oncogenic activities by corrupting the host cellular checkpoint mechanisms that guard cell division and the transcription, replication, and repair of DNA. Participates in the modulation of cellular gene expression preceeding viral
   2921..3004    +  CDS            large T antigen (fragment): large T antigen from SV40 (simian virus 40)
   3027..3161    +  polyA_signal   SV40 poly(A) signal: SV40 polyadenylation signal
   3179..7298    +  gene           mini-white: white; This modified version of the white gene lacks part of the first intron.
   7309..7894    -  misc_feature   P element 5' end: No description available
   7895..8123    -  CDS            mini-white (fragment): Drosophila white gene eye color pigment; white; This is a modified version of the white gene lacking part of the first intron.
   8129..8717    -  rep_origin     ori: high-copy-number ColE1/pMB1/pBR322/pUC origin of replication
   8888..9748    -  CDS            AmpR: β-lactamase; bla; confers resistance to ampicillin, carbenicillin, and related antibiotics
   9749..9853    -  promoter       AmpR promoter: bla
   9948..9983    +  CDS            rop (fragment): Rop protein, which maintains plasmids at low copy number; rop
  10085..10154   +  misc_feature   bom (fragment): basis of mobility region from pBR322
  10153..293     -  gene           mini-white (fragment) (across the origin): white; This modified version of the white gene lacks part of the first intron.
>Addgene plasmid #66920 | pUAST-Myc-mSesn2 (1186) | addgene full sequence | sequence record 200649 | Addgene NGS Result
GGTATGCAGGTGTGTAAGTCTTTTGGTTAGAAGACAAATCCAAAGTCTACTTGTGGGGATGTTCGAAGGG
GAAATACTTGTATTCTATAGGTCATATCTTGTTTTTATTGGCACAAATATAATTACATTAGCTTTTTGAG
GGGGCAATAAACAGTAAACACGATGGTAATAATGGTAAAAAAAAAAAACAAGCAGTTATTTCGGATATAT
GTCGGCTACTCCTTGCGTCGGGCCCGAAGTCTTAGAGCCAGATATGCGAGCACCCGGAAGCTCACGATGA
GAATGGCCAGACCATGATGAAATAACATAAGGTGGTCCCGTCGGCAAGAGACATCCACTTAACGTATGCT
TGCAATAAGTGCGAGTGAAAGGAATAGTATTCTGAGTGTCGTATTGAGTCTGAGTGAGACAGCGATATGA
TTGTTGATTAACCCTTAGCATGTCCGTGGGGTTTGAATTAACTCATAATATTAATTAGACGAAATTATTT
TTAAAGTTTTATTTTTAATAATTTGCGAGTACGCAAAGCTTGGCTGCATCCAACGCGTTGGGAGCTCTCC
GGATCCAAGCTTGCATGCCTGCAGGTCGGAGTACTGTCCTCCGAGCGGAGTACTGTCCTCCGAGCGGAGT
ACTGTCCTCCGAGCGGAGTACTGTCCTCCGAGCGGAGTACTGTCCTCCGAGCGGAGACTCTAGCGAGCGC
CGGAGTATAAATAGAGGCGCTTCGTCTACGGAGCGACAATTCAATTCAAACAAGCAAAGTGAACACGTCG
CTAAGCGAAAGCTAAGCAAATAAACAAGCGCAGCTGAACAAGCTAAACAATCTGCAGTAAAGTGCAAGTT
AAAGTGAATCAATTAAAAGTAACCAGCAACCAAGTAAATCAACTGCAACTACTGAAATCTGCCAAGAAGT
AATTATTGAATACAAGAAGAGAACTCTGAATAGGGAATTGGGAATTGCCACCATGGAACAGAAACTCATC
TCTGAAGAGGATCTGGAATTCATGATCGTAGCGGACTCCGAGTGCCATTCCGAGATCAAGGGCTACCTGC
CGTTCACCAGGGGTGGTGTGGCCGGCCCCGAGACCCGAGAGGAGCATCGGGAGGGCCAGGCTCGGCGAGG
CTCTCGAGGGCCCAGCGCTTTCATTCCAGTGGAAGAGATCCTTCGGGAAGGAGCTGAGAGCCTGGAGCAG
CACCTGGGGCTCGAGGCCCTGATGTCCTCAGGGCGGGTGGACAACCTGGCGGTGGTGATGGGTCTACACC
CGGACTACCTTAGCAGCTTCTGGCGCCTGCATTACCTGCTGCTGCATACGGATGGGCCCCTGGCCAGCTC
CTGGCGCCACTACATTGCCATCATGGCTGCTGCCCGTCACCAGTGTTCTTACCTGGTGGGTTCCCACATG
ACTGAGTTCCTGCAGACCGGCGGTGACCCCGAGTGGCTGCTGGGCCTTCACCGGGCCCCTGAGAAGCTCC
GCAAGCTCAGCGAGGTCAACAAGTTACTGGCGCATCGGCCGTGGCTCATCACCAAGGAGCATATCCAGGC
CTTGCTGAAGACTGGCGAGCACAGCTGGTCCCTGGCCGAACTCATCCAAGCACTGGTCCTGCTTACCCAC
TGCCACTCTCTGGCCTCCTTTGTGTTTGGCTGTGGAATACTTCCTGAGGGAGATGCAGAGGGCAGCCCTG
CCTCCCAGGCACCTTCGCCTCCCAGTGAGCAAGGCACCCCCCCGAGCGGGGACCCACTGAACAACTCAGG
GGGCTTTGAAGCCGCTCGTGACGTAGAAGCTCTGATGGAACGCATGAGGCAGCTTCAGGAGAGCCTGCTG
CGGGATGAGGGGGCTTCGCAGGAGGAAATGGAGAACCGTTTTGAGCTGGAGAAGTCAGAAAGCCTGCTGG
TGACCCCCTCAGCGGATATCCTGGAGCCTTCTCCACACCCAGACATCCTATGCTTTGTGGAGGACCCCGC
ATTTGGATATGAAGACTTCACTCGTCGAGGGACTCAGGCGCCCCCAACCTTCCGTGCCCAGGATTATACC
TGGGAAGACCATGGCTACTCGCTGATCCAGAGGCTCTACCCTGAGGGAGGGCAGCTGCTGGATGAGAAGT
TCCAGGTAGCCTGCAGCCTCACCTATAACACCATCGCCATGCACAGTGGCGTGGACACCTCCATGCTCCG
CAGGGCCATCTGGAACTACATCCACTGCGTCTTTGGCATCAGATACGATGACTATGATTACGGCGAGGTA
AACCAGCTCCTGGAACGGAACCTCAAAATCTATATCAAGACGGTGGCCTGCTACCCTGAGAAGACGACCC
GTAGGATGTACAACCTCTTTTGGAGGCACTTCCGCCACTCAGAGAAGGTTCATGTGAACTTGCTGCTCCT
TGAAGCCCGCATGCAAGCGGCCCTGCTCTATGCCCTGCGCGCCATCACCCGGTACATGACCTGAGTCGAG
GGTACCTCTAGAGGATCTTTGTGAAGGAACCTTACTTCTGTGGTGTGACATAATTGGACAAACTACCTAC
AGAGATTTAAAGCTCTAAGGTAAATATAAAATTTTTAAGTGTATAATGTGTTAAACTACTGATTCTAATT
GTTTGTGTATTTTAGATTCCAACCTATGGAACTGATGAATGGGAGCAGTGGTGGAATGCCTTTAATGAGG
AAAACCTGTTTTGCTCAGAAGAAATGCCATCTAGTGATGATGAGGCTACTGCTGACTCTCAACATTCTAC
TCCTCCAAAAAAGAAGAGAAAGGTAGAAGACCCCAAGGACTTTCCTTCAGAATTGCTAAGTTTTTTGAGT
CATGCTGTGTTTAGTAATAGAACTCTTGCTTGCTTTGCTATTTACACCACAAAGGAAAAAGCTGCACTGC
TATACAAGAAAATTATGGAAAAATATTTGATGTATAGTGCCTTGACTAGAGATCATAATCAGCCATACCA
CATTTGTAGAGGTTTTACTTGCTTTAAAAAACCTCCCACACCTCCCCCTGAACCTGAAACATAAAATGAA
TGCAATTGTTGTTGTTAACTTGTTTATTGCAGCTTATAATGGTTACAAATAAAGCAATAGCATCACAAAT
TTCACAAATAAAGCATTTTTTTCACTGCATTCTAGTTGTGGTTTGTCCAAACTCATCAATGTATCTTATC
ATGTCTGGATCCACTAGAAGGCCTAATTCTAGTATGTATGTAAGTTAATAAAACCCATTTTTGCGGAAAG
TAGATAAAAAAAACATTTTTTTTTTTTACTGCACTGGATATCATTGAACTTATCTGATCAGTTTTAAATT
TACTTCGATCCAAGGGTATTTGATGTACCAGGTTCTTTCGATTACCTCTCACTCAAAATGACATTCCACT
CAAAGTCAGCGCTGTTTGCCTCCTTCTCTGTCCACAGAAATATCGCCGTCTCTTTCGCCGCTGCGTCCGC
TATCTCTTTCGCCACCGTTTGTAGCGTTACGTAGCGTCAATGTCCGCCTTCAGTTGCATTTTGTCAGCGG
TTTCGTGACGAAGCTCCAAGCGGTTTACGCCATCAATTAAACACAAAGTGCTGTGCCAAAACTCCTCTCG
CTTCTTATTTTTGTTTGTTTTTTGAGTGATTGGGGTGGTGATTGGTTTTGGGTGGGTAAGCAGGGGAAAG
TGTGAAAAATCCCGGCAATGGGCCAAGAGGATCAGGAGCTATTAATTCGCGGAGGCAGCAAACACCCATC
TGCCGAGCATCTGAACAATGTGAGTAGTACATGTGCATACATCTTAAGTTCACTTGATCTATAGGAACTG
CGATTGCAACATCAAATTGTCTGCGGCGTGAGAACTGCGACCCACAAAAATCCCAAACCGCAATTGCACA
AACAAATAGTGACACGAAACAGATTATTCTGGTAGCTGTTCTCGCTATATAAGACAATTTTTGAGATCAT
ATCATGATCAAGACATCTAAAGGCATTCATTTTCGACTATATTCTTTTTTACAAAAAATATAACAACCAG
ATATTTTAAGCTGATCCTAGATGCACAAAAAATAAATAAAAGTATAAACCTACTTCGTAGGATACTTCGG
GGTACTTTTTGTTCGGGGTTAGATGAGCATAACGCTTGTAGTTGATATTTGAGATCCCCTATCATTGCAG
GGTGACAGCGGAGCGGCTTCGCAGAGCTGCATTAACCAGGGCTTCGGGCAGGCCAAAAACTACGGCACGC
TCCGGCCACCCAGTCCGCCGGAGGACTCCGGTTCAGGGAGCGGCCAACTAGCCGAGAACCTCACCTATGC
CTGGCACAATATGGACATCTTTGGGGCGGTCAATCAGCCGGGCTCCGGATGGCGGCAGCTGGTCAACCGG
ACACGCGGACTATTCTGCAACGAGCGACACATACCGGCGCCCAGGAAACATTTGCTCAAGAACGGTGAGT
TTCTATTCGCAGTCGGCTGATCTGTGTGAAATCTTAATAAAGGGTCCAATTACCAATTTGAAACTCAGTT
TGCGGCGTGGCCTATCCGGGCGAACTTTTGGCCGTGATGGGCAGTTCCGGTGCCGGAAAGACGACCCTGC
TGAATGCCCTTGCCTTTCGATCGCCGCAGGGCATCCAAGTATCGCCATCCGGGATGCGACTGCTCAATGG
CCAACCTGTGGACGCCAAGGAGATGCAGGCCAGGTGCGCCTATGTCCAGCAGGATGACCTCTTTATCGGC
TCCCTAACGGCCAGGGAACACCTGATTTTCCAAGCCATGGTGCGGATGCCACGACATCTGACCTATCGGC
AGCGAGTGGCCCGCGTGGATCAGGTGATCCAGGAGCTTTCGCTCAGCAAATGTCAGCACACGATCATCGG
TGTGCCCGGCAGGGTGAAAGGTCTGTCCGGCGGAGAAAGGAAGCGTCTGGCATTCGCCTCCGAGGCTCTA
ACCGATCCGCCGCTTCTGATCTGCGATGAGCCCACCTCCGGACTGGACTCCTTTACCGCCCACAGCGTCG
TCCAGGTGCTGAAGAAGCTGTCGCAGAAGGGCAAGACCGTCATCCTGACCATTCATCAGCCGTCTTCCGA
GCTGTTTGAGCTCTTTGACAAGATCCTTCTGATGGCCGAGGGCAGGGTAGCTTTCTTGGGCACTCCCAGC
GAAGCCGTCGACTTCTTTTCCTAGTGAGTTCGATGTGTTTATTAAGGGTATCTAGTATTACATAACATCT
CAACTCCTATCCAGCGTGGGTGCCCAGTGTCCTACCAACTACAATCCGGCGGACTTTTACGTACAGGTGT
TGGCCGTTGTGCCCGGACGGGAGATCGAGTCCCGTGATCGGATCGCCAAGATATGCGACAATTTTGCCAT
TAGCAAAGTAGCCCGGGATATGGAGCAGTTGTTGGCCACCAAAAATCTGGAGAAGCCACTGGAGCAGCCG
GAGAATGGGTACACCTACAAGGCCACCTGGTTCATGCAGTTCCGGGCGGTCCTGTGGCGATCCTGGCTGT
CGGTGCTCAAGGAACCACTCCTCGTAAAAGTGCGACTTATTCAGACAACGGTGAGTGGTTCCAGTGGAAA
CAAATGATATAACGCTTACAATTCTTGGAAACAAATTCGCTAGATTTTAGATAGAATTGCCTGATTCCAC
ACCCTTCTTAGTTTTTTTCAATGAGATGTATAGTTTATAGTTTTGCAGAAGATAAATAAATTTCATTTAA
CTCGCGAATATTAATGAGATGCGAGTAACATTTTAATTTGCAGATGGTTGCCATCTTGATTGGCCTCATC
TTTTTGGGCCAACAACTCACGCAAGTGGGTGTGATGAATATCAACGGAGCCATCTTCCTCTTCCTGACCA
ACATGACCTTTCAAAACGTCTTTGCCACGATAAATGTAAGTCATGTTTAAAATACATTTGCATTTCAATA
ATTTACTAACTTTCTAATGAATCGATTCGATTTAGGTGTTCACCTCAGAGCTGCCAGTTTTTATGAGGGA
GGCCCGAAGTCGACTTTATCGCTGTGACACATACTTTCTGGGCAAAACGATTGCCGAATTGCCGCTTTTT
CTCACAGTGCCACTGGTCTTCACGGCGATTGCCTATCCGATGATCGGACTGCGGGCCGGAGTGCTGCACT
TCTTCAACTGCCTGGCGCTGGTCACTCTGGTGGCCAATGTGTCAACGTCCTTCGGATATCTAATATCCTG
CGCCAGCTCCTCGACCTCGATGGCGCTGTCTGTGGGTCCGCCGGTTATCATACCATTCCTGCTCTTTGGC
GGCTTCTTCTTGAACTCGGGCTCGGTGCCAGTATACCTCAAATGGTTGTCGTACCTCTCATGGTTCCGTT
ACGCCAACGAGGGTCTGCTGATTAACCAATGGGCGGACGTGGAGCCGGGCGAAATTAGCTGCACATCGTC
GAACACCACGTGCCCCAGTTCGGGCAAGGTCATCCTGGAGACGCTTAACTTCTCCGCCGCCGATCTGCCG
CTGGACTACGTGGGTCTGGCCATTCTCATCGTGAGCTTCCGGGTGCTCGCATATCTGGCTCTAAGACTTC
GGGCCCGACGCAAGGAGTAGCCGACATATATCCGAAATAACTGCTTGTTTTTTTTTTTTACCATTATTAC
CATCGTGTTTACTGTTTATTGCCCCCTCAAAAAGCTAATGTAATTATATTTGTGCCAATAAAAACAAGAT
ATGACCTATAGAATACAAGTATTTCCCCTTCGAACATCCCCACAAGTAGACTTTGGATTTGTCTTCTAAC
CAAAAGACTTACACACCTGCATACCTTACATCAAAAACTCGTTTATCGCTACATAAAACACCGGGATATA
TTTTTTATATACATACTTTTCAAATCGCGCGCCCTCTTCATAATTCACCTCCACCACACCACGTTTCGTA
GTTGCTCTTTCGCTGTCTCCCACCCGCTCTCCGCAACACATTCACCTTTTGTTCGACGACCTTGGAGCGA
CTGTCGTTAGTTCCGCGCGATTCGGTTCGCTCAAATGGTTCCGAGTGGTTCATTTCGTCTCAATAGAAAT
TAGTAATAAATATTTGTATGTACAATTTATTTGCTCCAATATATTTGTATATATTTCCCTCACAGCTATA
TTTATTCTAATTTAATATTATGACTTTTTAAGGTAATTTTTTGTGACCTGTTCGGAGTGATTAGCGTTAC
AATTTGAACTGAAAGTGACATCCAGTGTTTGTTCCTTGTGTAGATGCATCTCAAAAAAATGGTGGGCATA
ATAGTGTTGTTTATATATATCAAAAATAACAACTATAATAATAAGAATACATTTAATTTAGAAAATGCTT
GGATTTCACTGGAACTAGAATTAATTCGGCTGCTGCTCTAAACGACGCATTTCGTACTCCAAAGTACGAA
TTTTTTCCCTCAAGCTCTTATTTTCATTAAACAATGAACAGGACCTAACGCACAGTCACGTTATTGTTTA
CATAAATGATTTTTTTTACTATTCAAACTTACTCTGTTTGTGTACTCCCACTGGTATAGCCTTCTTTTAT
CTTTTCTGGTTCAGGCTCTATCACTTTACTAGGTACGGCATCTGCGTTGAGTCGCCTCCTTTTAAATGTC
TGACCTTTTGCAGGTGCAGCCTTCCACTGCGAATCATTAAAGTGGGTATCACAAATTTGGGAGTTTTCAC
CAAGGCTGCACCCAAGGCTCTGCTCCCACAATTTTCTCTTAATAGCACACTTCGGCACGTGAATTAATTT
TACTCCAGTCACAGCTTTGCAGCAAAATTTGCAATATTTCATTTTTTTTTATTCCACGTAAGGGTTAATG
TTTTCAAAAAAAAATTCGTCCGCACACAACCTTTCCTCTCAACAAGCAAACGTGCACTGAATTTAAGTGT
ATACTTCGGTAAGCTTCGGCTATCGACGGGACCACCTTATGTTATTTCATCATGGGCCAGACCCACGTAG
TCCAGCGGCAGATCGGCGGCGGAGAAGTTAAGCGTCTCCAGGATGACCTTGCCCGAACTGGGGCACGTGG
TGTTCGACGATGTGCAGCTAATTTCGCCCGGCTCCACGTCCGCCCATTGGTTAATCAGCAGACCCTCGTT
GGCGTAACGGAACCATGAGAGGTACGACAACCATTTGAGGTATACTGGCACCGAGCCCGAGTTCAAGAAG
AAGGCGTTTTTCCATAGGCTCCGCCCCCCTGACGAGCATCACAAAAATCGACGCTCAAGTCAGAGGTGGC
GAAACCCGACAGGACTATAAAGATACCAGGCGTTTCCCCCTGGAAGCTCCCTCGTGCGCTCTCCTGTTCC
GACCCTGCCGCTTACCGGATACCTGTCCGCCTTTCTCCCTTCGGGAAGCGTGGCGCTTTCTCATAGCTCA
CGCTGTAGGTATCTCAGTTCGGTGTAGGTCGTTCGCTCCAAGCTGGGCTGTGTGCACGAACCCCCCGTTC
AGCCCGACCGCTGCGCCTTATCCGGTAACTATCGTCTTGAGTCCAACCCGGTAAGACACGACTTATCGCC
ACTGGCAGCAGCCACTGGTAACAGGATTAGCAGAGCGAGGTATGTAGGCGGTGCTACAGAGTTCTTGAAG
TGGTGGCCTAACTACGGCTACACTAGAAGAACAGTATTTGGTATCTGCGCTCTGCTGAAGCCAGTTACCT
TCGGAAAAAGAGTTGGTAGCTCTTGATCCGGCAAACAAACCACCGCTGGTAGCGGTGGTTTTTTTGTTTG
CAAGCAGCAGATTACGCGCAGAAAAAAAGGATCTCAAGAAGATCCTTTGATCTTTTCTACGGGGTCTGAC
GCTCAGTGGAACGAAAACTCACGTTAAGGGATTTTGGTCATGAGATTATCAAAAAGGATCTTCACCTAGA
TCCTTTTAAATTAAAAATGAAGTTTTAAATCAATCTAAAGTATATATGAGTAAACTTGGTCTGACAGTTA
CCAATGCTTAATCAGTGAGGCACCTATCTCAGCGATCTGTCTATTTCGTTCATCCATAGTTGCCTGACTC
CCCGTCGTGTAGATAACTACGATACGGGAGGGCTTACCATCTGGCCCCAGTGCTGCAATGATACCGCGAG
ACCCACGCTCACCGGCTCCAGATTTATCAGCAATAAACCAGCCAGCCGGAAGGGCCGAGCGCAGAAGTGG
TCCTGCAACTTTATCCGCCTCCATCCAGTCTATTAATTGTTGCCGGGAAGCTAGAGTAAGTAGTTCGCCA
GTTAATAGTTTGCGCAACGTTGTTGCCATTGCTACAGGCATCGTGGTGTCACGCTCGTCGTTTGGTATGG
CTTCATTCAGCTCCGGTTCCCAACGATCAAGGCGAGTTACATGATCCCCCATGTTGTGCAAAAAAGCGGT
TAGCTCCTTCGGTCCTCCGATCGTTGTCAGAAGTAAGTTGGCCGCAGTGTTATCACTCATGGTTATGGCA
GCACTGCATAATTCTCTTACTGTCATGCCATCCGTAAGATGCTTTTCTGTGACTGGTGAGTACTCAACCA
AGTCATTCTGAGAATAGTGTATGCGGCGACCGAGTTGCTCTTGCCCGGCGTCAATACGGGATAATACCGC
GCCACATAGCAGAACTTTAAAAGTGCTCATCATTGGAAAACGTTCTTCGGGGCGAAAACTCTCAAGGATC
TTACCGCTGTTGAGATCCAGTTCGATGTAACCCACTCGTGCACCCAACTGATCTTCAGCATCTTTTACTT
TCACCAGCGTTTCTGGGTGAGCAAAAACAGGAAGGCAAAATGCCGCAAAAAAGGGAATAAGGGCGACACG
GAAATGTTGAATACTCATACTCTTCCTTTTTCAATATTATTGAAGCATTTATCAGGGTTATTGTCTCATG
AGCGGATACATATTTGAATGTATTTAGAAAAATAAACAAATAGGGGTTCCGCGCACATTTCCCCGAAAAG
TGCCACCTGACGTCTAAGAAACCATTATTATCATGACATTAACCTATAAAAATAGGCGTATCACGAGGCC
CTTTCGTCTCGCGCGTTTCGGTGATGACGGTGAAAACCTCTGACACATGCAGCTCCCGGAGACGGTCACA
GCTTGTCTGTAAGCGGATGCCGGGAGCAGACAAGCCCGTCAGGGCGCGTCAGCGGGTGTTGGCGGGTGTC
GGGGCTGGCTTAACTATGCGGCATCAGAGCAGATTGTACTGAGAGTGCACCATATGCGGTGTGAAATACC
GCACCGAATCGCGCGGAACTAACGACAGTCGCTCCAAGGTCGTCGAACAAAAGGTGAATGTGTTGCGGAG
AGCGGGTGGGAGACAGCGAAAGAGCAACTACGAAACGTGGTGTGGTGGAGGTGAATTATGAAGAGGGCGC
GCGATTTGAAAAGTATGTATATAAAAAATATATCCCGGTGTTTTATGTAGCGATAAACGAGTTTTTGATG
TAA
